Addgene plasmid #142059: TFORF2390
Purpose: Lentiviral vector for overexpressing transcription factor ORFs with unique 24-bp barcodes. Barcodes facilitate identification of transcription factors in pooled screens.
Depositing lab: Feng Zhang. Depositing organization: Broad Institute. Publication: A transcription factor atlas of directed differentiation. Joung J, Ma S, Tay T, Geiger-Schuller KR, Kirchgatterer PC, Verdine VK, Guo B, Arias-Garcia MA, Allen WE, Singh A, Kuksenko O, Abudayyeh OO, Gootenberg JS, Fu Z, Macrae RK, Buenrostro JD, Regev A, Zhang F. Cell. 2023 Jan 5;186(1):209-229.e26. doi: 10.1016/j.cell.2022.11.026. PubMed 36608654.
Backbone
  Vector backbone: pLX_TRC317
  Backbone manufacturer: Broad Institute Genetic Perturbation Platform
  Backbone size w/o insert (bp): 8264
  Vector type: Mammalian Expression, Lentiviral
  Selectable markers: Puromycin
Growth in bacteria
  Bacterial resistance: Ampicillin, 100 μg/mL
  Growth temperature: 37°C
  Growth strain: NEB Stable
  Copy number: High Copy
Gene/Insert
  Gene/Insert name: ZNF460
  Species: H. sapiens (human)
  Insert size (bp): 1667
  Entrez Gene: ZNF460 (a.k.a. HZF8, ZNF272)
  Promoter: EF1a
  Cloning method: Unknown
  Sequencing primers: 5′ GGGTGGAGACTGAAGTTAGGCCAG; 3′ CACATAGCGTAAAAGGAGCAACATAG
Terms and licenses: Academic/Nonprofit Terms; Industry Terms: Not Available to Industry
Depositor comments: XM_005258422,ENST00000537645 . The transcription factor ORF portion of this plasmid was synthesized by Genewiz. Please test multiple small colonies in case of plasmid recombination. To make this collection available in a timely manner, a portion of this collection was not fully sequenced by Addgene. If an Addgene verified full plasmid sequence is not available, please contact us prior to placing an order to request the full sequence.
How to cite: TFORF2390 was a gift from Feng Zhang (Addgene plasmid # 142059 ; http://n2t.net/addgene:142059 ; RRID:Addgene_142059)
