[The description below was written by a language model from this plasmid's Addgene catalogue record and pLannotate feature annotations shown in this document.]
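Description:
TFORF2390 is a lentiviral mammalian expression plasmid built on the pLX_TRC317 backbone and carrying the human zinc-finger transcription factor ZNF460 (also known as ZNF272 or HZF8). It belongs to a barcoded transcription factor ORF collection. In bacteria it is maintained through a high-copy ColE1/pUC-type origin and ampicillin resistance (β-lactamase). An f1 origin and remnants of a lac/T7/T3 cloning region are also present in the backbone. The depositor notes that the plasmid can recombine, as is common for LTR-containing vectors.

The viral cassette has a third-generation, self-inactivating layout. An RSV promoter drives a truncated HIV-1 5' LTR, followed by the Ψ packaging signal with a partial gag sequence, the Rev response element for Rev-dependent nuclear export of the genomic RNA, a cPPT/CTS element, and a ΔU3 3' LTR with a downstream SV40 polyadenylation signal. Within the provirus, an SV40 early promoter expresses puromycin N-acetyltransferase for selection of transduced cells. A separate EF-1α promoter drives the synthesized ZNF460 ORF, and a WPRE downstream enhances transcript expression. The automated annotation matches only the beginning and end of the ORF region to ZNF460; the interval between them is unannotated. This may reflect the particular transcript isoform cited by the depositor, but the record does not settle the point.

According to the catalogue entry, each construct in the collection carries a unique 24-bp barcode, which is not annotated in the feature table. The barcode identifies the overexpressed factor in pooled screens, such as those examining transcription-factor-directed differentiation.
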