Features (pLannotate 1.2.2; 32 found; start..end, strand, type, name):
      5..231     +  promoter       RSV promoter: Rous sarcoma virus enhancer/promoter
    232..412     +  LTR            5' LTR (truncated): truncated 5' long terminal repeat (LTR) from HIV-1
    459..584     +  misc_feature   HIV-1 Ψ: packaging signal of human immunodeficiency virus type 1
    568..931     +  CDS            HIV-1 gag (fragment): gag protein from human immunodeficiency virus 1; gag
   1077..1310    +  misc_feature   RRE: The Rev response element (RRE) of HIV-1 allows for Rev-dependent mRNA export from the nucleus to the cytoplasm.
   1687..1713    +  CDS            Rev (fragment): human immunodeficiency virus 1 (HIV-1) Rev protein; rev; enhances nuclear export of unspliced and incompletely spliced viral mRNAs
   1720..1743    +  promoter       SV40 promoter (fragment): SV40 early promoter
   1744..1815    +  promoter       SV40 promoter (fragment): SV40 enhancer and early promoter
   1839..1974    +  rep_origin     SV40 ori: SV40 origin of replication
   2020..2616    +  CDS            PuroR (fragment): puromycin N-acetyltransferase; pac from Streptomyces; confers resistance to puromycin
   2665..2782    +  misc_feature   cPPT/CTS: central polypurine tract and central termination sequence of HIV-1
   2847..2913    +  CDS            small t antigen (fragment): SV40 (simian virus 40) small t antigen
   2920..4098    +  promoter       EF-1α promoter: strong constitutive promoter for human elongation factor EF-1α
   4115..4624    +  CDS            ZNF460 (fragment): ZN460_HUMAN - Also known as ZNF272. Experimental evidence at protein level: Swiss-Prot protein existence level 1. May be involved in transcriptional regulation. From Homo sapiens (Human).
   5573..5677    +  CDS            ZNF460 (fragment): ZN460_HUMAN - Also known as ZNF272. Experimental evidence at protein level: Swiss-Prot protein existence level 1. May be involved in transcriptional regulation. From Homo sapiens (Human).
   5693..5746    +  promoter       U6 promoter (fragment): RNA polymerase III promoter for human U6 snRNA
   5788..6376    +  misc_feature   WPRE: woodchuck hepatitis virus posttranscriptional regulatory element
   6427..6446    +  misc_feature   cPPT/CTS (fragment): central polypurine tract and central termination sequence of HIV-1
   6448..6681    +  LTR            3' LTR (ΔU3): self-inactivating 3' long terminal repeat (LTR) from HIV-1
   6759..6880    +  polyA_signal   SV40 poly(A) signal: SV40 polyadenylation signal
   6920..7055    +  rep_origin     SV40 ori: SV40 origin of replication
   7076..7094    -  promoter       T7 promoter: promoter for bacteriophage T7 RNA polymerase
   7102..7257    +  CDS            lacZα (fragment): LacZα fragment of β-galactosidase; lacZ fragment
   7262..7690    +  rep_origin     f1 ori (sequence partly withheld): f1 bacteriophage origin of replication; arrow indicates direction of (+) strand synthesis
   7743..7847    +  promoter       AmpR promoter: bla
   7848..8708    +  CDS            AmpR: β-lactamase; bla; confers resistance to ampicillin, carbenicillin, and related antibiotics
   8879..9467    +  rep_origin     ori: high-copy-number ColE1/pMB1/pBR322/pUC origin of replication
   9650..9742    +  CDS            lacI (fragment): lac repressor; lacI; The lac repressor binds to the lac operator to inhibit transcription in E. coli. This inhibition can be relieved by adding lactose or isopropyl-β-D-thiogalactopyranoside (IPTG).
   9755..9776    +  protein_bind   CAP binding site: CAP binding activates transcription in the presence of cAMP. E. coli catabolite activator protein
   9791..9821    +  promoter       lac promoter: promoter for the E. coli lac operon
   9829..9845    +  protein_bind   lac operator: The lac repressor binds to the lac operator to inhibit transcription in E. coli. This inhibition can be relieved by adding lactose or isopropyl-β-D-thiogalactopyranoside (IPTG). lac repressor encoded by lacI
   9890..9908    +  promoter       T3 promoter: promoter for bacteriophage T3 RNA polymerase
>Addgene plasmid #142059 | TFORF2390 | addgene full sequence | sequence record 395681 | Addgene NGS Result
TTAATGTAGTCTTATGCAATACTCTTGTAGTCTTGCAACATGGTAACGATGAGTTAGCAACATGCCTTAC
AAGGAGAGAAAAAGCACCGTGCATGCCGATTGGTGGAAGTAAGGTGGTACGATCGTGCCTTATTAGGAAG
GCAACAGACGGGTCTGACATGGATTGGACGAACCACTGAATTGCCGCATTGCAGAGATATTGTATTTAAG
TGCCTAGCTCGATACATAAACGGGTCTCTCTGGTTAGACCAGATCTGAGCCTGGGAGCTCTCTGGCTAAC
TAGGGAACCCACTGCTTAAGCCTCAATAAAGCTTGCCTTGAGTGCTTCAAGTAGTGTGTGCCCGTCTGTT
GTGTGACTCTGGTAACTAGAGATCCCTCAGACCCTTTTAGTCAGTGTGGAAAATCTCTAGCAGTGGCGCC
CGAACAGGGACTTGAAAGCGAAAGGGAAACCAGAGGAGCTCTCTCGACGCAGGACTCGGCTTGCTGAAGC
GCGCACGGCAAGAGGCGAGGGGCGGCGACTGGTGAGTACGCCAAAAATTTTGACTAGCGGAGGCTAGAAG
GAGAGAGATGGGTGCGAGAGCGTCAGTATTAAGCGGGGGAGAATTAGATCGCGATGGGAAAAAATTCGGT
TAAGGCCAGGGGGAAAGAAAAAATATAAATTAAAACATATAGTATGGGCAAGCAGGGAGCTAGAACGATT
CGCAGTTAATCCTGGCCTGTTAGAAACATCAGAAGGCTGTAGACAAATACTGGGACAGCTACAACCATCC
CTTCAGACAGGATCAGAAGAACTTAGATCATTATATAATACAGTAGCAACCCTCTATTGTGTGCATCAAA
GGATAGAGATAAAAGACACCAAGGAAGCTTTAGACAAGATAGAGGAAGAGCAAAACAAAAGTAAGACCAC
CGCACAGCAAGCGGCCGCTGATCTTCAGACCTGGAGGAGGAGATATGAGGGACAATTGGAGAAGTGAATT
ATATAAATATAAAGTAGTAAAAATTGAACCATTAGGAGTAGCACCCACCAAGGCAAAGAGAAGAGTGGTG
CAGAGAGAAAAAAGAGCAGTGGGAATAGGAGCTTTGTTCCTTGGGTTCTTGGGAGCAGCAGGAAGCACTA
TGGGCGCAGCGTCAATGACGCTGACGGTACAGGCCAGACAATTATTGTCTGGTATAGTGCAGCAGCAGAA
CAATTTGCTGAGGGCTATTGAGGCGCAACAGCATCTGTTGCAACTCACAGTCTGGGGCATCAAGCAGCTC
CAGGCAAGAATCCTGGCTGTGGAAAGATACCTAAAGGATCAACAGCTCCTGGGGATTTGGGGTTGCTCTG
GAAAACTCATTTGCACCACTGCTGTGCCTTGGAATGCTAGTTGGAGTAATAAATCTCTGGAACAGATTTG
GAATCACACGACCTGGATGGAGTGGGACAGAGAAATTAACAATTACACAAGCTTAATACACTCCTTAATT
GAAGAATCGCAAAACCAGCAAGAAAAGAATGAACAAGAATTATTGGAATTAGATAAATGGGCAAGTTTGT
GGAATTGGTTTAACATAACAAATTGGCTGTGGTATATAAAATTATTCATAATGATAGTAGGAGGCTTGGT
AGGTTTAAGAATAGTTTTTGCTGTACTTTCTATAGTGAATAGAGTTAGGCAGGGATATTCACCATTATCG
TTTCAGACCCACCTCCCAACCCCGAGGGGACCCATGCATTGCATCTCAATTAGTCAGCAACCAGGTGTGG
AAAGTCCCCAGGCTCCCCAGCAGGCAGAAGTATGCAAAGCATGCGTCTCAATTAGTCAGCAACCATAGTC
CCGCCCCTAACTCCGCCCATCCCGCCCCTAACTCCGCCCAGTTCCGCCCATTCTCCGCCCCATGGCTGAC
TAATTTTTTTTATTTATGCAGAGGCCGAGGCCGCCTCGGCCTCTGAGCTATTCCAGAAGTAGTGAGGAGG
CTTTTTTGGAGGCCTAGGCTTTTGCAAAAAGCTTTCTAGAGGTACCACCGGAGCTTACCATGACCGAGTA
CAAGCCCACGGTGCGCCTCGCCACCCGCGACGACGTCCCCAGGGCCGTACGCACCCTCGCCGCCGCGTTC
GCCGACTACCCCGCCACGCGCCACACCGTCGATCCGGACCGCCACATCGAGCGGGTCACCGAGCTGCAAG
AACTCTTCCTCACGCGCGTCGGGCTCGACATCGGCAAGGTGTGGGTCGCGGACGACGGCGCCGCCGTGGC
GGTCTGGACCACGCCGGAGAGCGTCGAAGCGGGGGCGGTGTTCGCCGAGATCGGCCCGCGCATGGCCGAG
TTGAGCGGTTCCCGGCTGGCCGCGCAGCAACAGATGGAAGGCCTCCTGGCGCCGCACCGGCCCAAGGAGC
CCGCGTGGTTCCTGGCCACCGTCGGCGTCTCGCCCGACCACCAGGGCAAGGGTCTGGGCAGCGCCGTCGT
GCTCCCCGGAGTGGAGGCGGCCGAGCGCGCCGGGGTGCCCGCCTTCCTGGAGACCTCCGCGCCCCGCAAC
CTCCCCTTCTACGAGCGGCTCGGCTTCACCGTCACCGCCGACGTCGAGGTGCCCGAAGGACCGCGCACCT
GGTGCATGACCCGCAAGCCCGGTGCCAGTTAACGAATTCTAGATCTTGAGACAAATGGCAGTATTCATCC
ACAATTTTAAAAGAAAAGGGGGGATTGGGGGGTACAGTGCAGGGGAAAGAATAGTAGACATAATAGCAAC
AGACATACAAACTAAAGAATTACAAAAACAAATTACAAAAATTCAAAATTTTCGGGTTTATTACAGGGAC
AGCAGAGATCCACTTTGGCGCCGGCTCGAGGCCTGCAGGTGCAAAGATGGATAAAGTTTTAAACAGAGAG
GAATCTTTGCAGCTAATGGACCTTCTAGGTCTTGAAAGGAGTGGGAATTGGCTCCGGTGCCCGTCAGTGG
GCAGAGCGCACATCGCCCACAGTCCCCGAGAAGTTGGGGGGAGGGGTCGGCAATTGAACCGGTGCCTAGA
GAAGGTGGCGCGGGGTAAACTGGGAAAGTGATGTCGTGTACTGGCTCCGCCTTTTTCCCGAGGGTGGGGG
AGAACCGTATATAAGTGCAGTAGTCGCCGTGAACGTTCTTTTTCGCAACGGGTTTGCCGCCAGAACACAG
GTAAGTGCCGTGTGTGGTTCCCGCGGGCCTGGCCTCTTTACGGGTTATGGCCCTTGCGTGCCTTGAATTA
CTTCCACCTGGCTGCAGTACGTGATTCTTGATCCCGAGCTTCGGGTTGGAAGTGGGTGGGAGAGTTCGAG
GCCTTGCGCTTAAGGAGCCCCTTCGCCTCGTGCTTGAGTTGAGGCCTGGCCTGGGCGCTGGGGCCGCCGC
GTGCGAATCTGGTGGCACCTTCGCGCCTGTCTCGCTGCTTTCGATAAGTCTCTAGCCATTTAAAATTTTT
GATGACCTGCTGCGACGCTTTTTTTCTGGCAAGATAGTCTTGTAAATGCGGGCCAAGATCTGCACACTGG
TATTTCGGTTTTTGGGGCCGCGGGCGGCGACGGGGCCCGTGCGTCCCAGCGCACATGTTCGGCGAGGCGG
GGCCTGCGAGCGCGGCCACCGAGAATCGGACGGGGGTAGTCTCAAGCTGGCCGGCCTGCTCTGGTGCCTG
GCCTCGCGCCGCCGTGTATCGCCCCGCCCTGGGCGGCAAGGCTGGCCCGGTCGGCACCAGTTGCGTGAGC
GGAAAGATGGCCGCTTCCCGGCCCTGCTGCAGGGAGCTCAAAATGGAGGACGCGGCGCTCGGGAGAGCGG
GCGGGTGAGTCACCCACACAAAGGAAAAGGGCCTTTCCGTCCTCAGCCGTCGCTTCATGTGACTCCACGG
AGTACCGGGCGCCGTCCAGGCACCTCGATTAGTTCTCGAGCTTTTGGAGTACGTCGTCTTTAGGTTGGGG
GGAGGGGTTTTATGCGATGGAGTTTCCCCACACTGAGTGGGTGGAGACTGAAGTTAGGCCAGCTTGGCAC
TTGATGTAATTCTCCTTGGAATTTGCCCTTTTTGAGTTTGGATCTTGGTTCATTCTCAAGCCTCAGACAG
TGGTTCAAAGTTTTTTTCTTCCATTTCAGGTGTCGTGAGGCTAGCACCGCCACCATGCTGGAGACCTGTG
GGCTTCTGGTCGCACTGGGTGACAGCACAAAACCTGAGACCGTAGAGCCTATCCCTTCTCATCTGGCCTT
GCCTGAGGAAGTCTCACTCCAGGAACAGCTGGCACAGGGAGTCCCAAGATACTCCTATTTGGGGCAGGCC
ATGGATCAAGATGGGCCATCTGAAATGCAGGAATACTTTTTGAGACCAGGGACAGACCCACAGAGTGAGA
AACTCCATGGGAAAATGAGCCTTGAACACGAAGGTTTGGCGACAGCTGATGGTATTTGTTCAATGATGAT
ACAGAACCAAGTCTCACCAGAAGATGCTCTCTATGGATTTGACTCATATGGACCAGTTACAGATTCCTTG
ATTCATGAAGGGGAAAATTCCTATAAATTCGAGGAAATGTTTAATGAGAATTGCTTCCTTGTTCAGCATG
AGCAGATTCTCCCTCGTGTGAAGCCCTATGATTGCCCAGAATGTGGGAAAGCCTTCGGCAAGAGCAAACA
CCTCCTTCAGCATCACATCATCCATACTGGGGAGAAGCCCTATAAATGCCTGGAGTGTGGGAAAGACTTC
AACCGCAGGTCACACCTCACACGGCACCAGCGGACTCACAATGGAGATAAGCCCTTTGTGTGCAGTGAAT
GTGGAAGGACCTTCAATCGCGGGTCGCACCTTACACGGCACCAGCGGGTTCACAGTGGAGAGAAGCCTTT
TGTGTGCAATGAATGTGGAAAGGCCTTTACCTACCGCTCCAATTTTGTCTTGCATAACAAGAGCCACAAT
GAGAAGAAACCCTTCGCATGCAGCGAATGTGGAAAAGGCTTTTATGAGAGTACAGCCCTCATTCAACACT
TCATTATCCATACTGGGGAGAGGCCCTTTAAGTGCCTTGAGTGTGGGAAGGCCTTCAACTGCAGGTCACA
CCTCAAGCAGCATGAGCGGATTCACACTGGTGAGAAGCCCTTTGTGTGCAGTCAATGTGGAAAGGCCTTC
ACTCACTATTCCACCTATGTCCTGCATGAAAGAGCCCACACTGGAGAAAAGCCTTTTGAGTGCAAAGAAT
GTGGGAAAGCCTTTAGCATTCGAAAAGACCTCATTCGACACTTCAACATCCACACTGGAGAGAAGCCCTA
TGAGTGTTTACAGTGTGGAAAGGCTTTTACCCGCATGTCAGGGCTCACAAGGCACCAGTGGATTCATACT
GGAGAGAAGCCGTATGTATGCATCCAATGTGGGAAAGCCTTTTGTCGGACCACAAACCTGATTCGACACT
TTAGCATCCACACTGGAGAGAAGCCCTATGAATGCGTGGAGTGCGGGAAGGCCTTCAACCGCAGGTCACC
CCTCACAAGGCACCAGCGGATTCACACTGCAGAGAAGTCCCACGAACCCATCCAGAGTGGGAACGTTTCT
TGTGAGAGCACAGATCTCATTCAACACTCCATCATCCACACTGAGAGTAGCCCAGTGAGTGCAGTGAATA
TGGAAACGCCTTCAATTGCCGCTCATTCCTCCTCACTCGACATCAACGGATTCATAGTGGAAGAAACCCT
ACCATTGTAGTAATGAACTAGTCCGTAACTTGAAAGTATTTCGATTTCTTGGCTTTATATATCTTGTGGA
AAGGACGAAGACAATGTCGTTCGCGGTATGAGACGCGTTAAGTCGACAATCAACCTCTGGATTACAAAAT
TTGTGAAAGATTGACTGGTATTCTTAACTATGTTGCTCCTTTTACGCTATGTGGATACGCTGCTTTAATG
CCTTTGTATCATGCTATTGCTTCCCGTATGGCTTTCATTTTCTCCTCCTTGTATAAATCCTGGTTGCTGT
CTCTTTATGAGGAGTTGTGGCCCGTTGTCAGGCAACGTGGCGTGGTGTGCACTGTGTTTGCTGACGCAAC
CCCCACTGGTTGGGGCATTGCCACCACCTGTCAGCTCCTTTCCGGGACTTTCGCTTTCCCCCTCCCTATT
GCCACGGCGGAACTCATCGCCGCCTGCCTTGCCCGCTGCTGGACAGGGGCTCGGCTGTTGGGCACTGACA
ATTCCGTGGTGTTGTCGGGGAAATCATCGTCCTTTCCTTGGCTGCTCGCCTGTGTTGCCACCTGGATTCT
GCGCGGGACGTCCTTCTGCTACGTCCCTTCGGCCCTCAATCCAGCGGACCTTCCTTCCCGCGGCCTGCTG
CCGGCTCTGCGGCCTCTTCCGCGTCTTCGCCTTCGCCCTCAGACGAGTCGGATCTCCCTTTGGGCCGCCT
CCCCGCGTCGACTTTAAGACCAATGACTTACAAGGCAGCTGTAGATCTTAGCCACTTTTTAAAAGAAAAG
GGGGGACTGGAAGGGCTAATTCACTCCCAACGAAGACAAGATCTGCTTTTTGCTTGTACTGGGTCTCTCT
GGTTAGACCAGATCTGAGCCTGGGAGCTCTCTGGCTAACTAGGGAACCCACTGCTTAAGCCTCAATAAAG
CTTGCCTTGAGTGCTTCAAGTAGTGTGTGCCCGTCTGTTGTGTGACTCTGGTAACTAGAGATCCCTCAGA
CCCTTTTAGTCAGTGTGGAAAATCTCTAGCAGTACGTATAGTAGTTCATGTCATCTTATTATTCAGTATT
TATAACTTGCAAAGAAATGAATATCAGAGAGTGAGAGGAACTTGTTTATTGCAGCTTATAATGGTTACAA
ATAAAGCAATAGCATCACAAATTTCACAAATAAAGCATTTTTTTCACTGCATTCTAGTTGTGGTTTGTCC
AAACTCATCAATGTATCTTATCATGTCTGGCTCTAGCTATCCCGCCCCTAACTCCGCCCATCCCGCCCCT
AACTCCGCCCAGTTCCGCCCATTCTCCGCCCCATGGCTGACTAATTTTTTTTATTTATGCAGAGGCCGAG
GCCGCCTCGGCCTCTGAGCTATTCCAGAAGTAGTGAGGAGGCTTTTTTGGAGGCCTAGGGACGTACCCAA
TTCGCCCTATAGTGAGTCGTATTACGCGCGCTCACTGGCCGTCGTTTTACAACGTCGTGACTGGGAAAAC
CCTGGCGTTACCCAACTTAATCGCCTTGCAGCACATCCCCCTTTCGCCAGCTGGCGTAATAGCGAAGAGG
CCCGCACCGATCGCCCTTCCCAACAGTTGCGCAGCCTGAATGGCGAATGGG
[124 nt withheld, positions 7262-7385]
C
[91 nt withheld, positions 7387-7477]
A
[49 nt withheld, positions 7479-7527]
CCTTTGACGTTGGAGTCCACGTTCTTT
[37 nt withheld, positions 7555-7591]
ACCCTATCTCGGTCTATTCTTTTGATTTATAAGGGATTTTGCCGATTTCGGCCTATTGGTTAAAAAATGA
GCTGATTTAACAAAAATTTAACGCGAATTTTAACAAAATATTAACGCTTACAATTTAGGTGGCACTTTTC
GGGGAAATGTGCGCGGAACCCCTATTTGTTTATTTTTCTAAATACATTCAAATATGTATCCGCTCATGAG
ACAATAACCCTGATAAATGCTTCAATAATATTGAAAAAGGAAGAGTATGAGTATTCAACATTTCCGTGTC
GCCCTTATTCCCTTTTTTGCGGCATTTTGCCTTCCTGTTTTTGCTCACCCAGAAACGCTGGTGAAAGTAA
AAGATGCTGAAGATCAGTTGGGTGCACGAGTGGGTTACATCGAACTGGATCTCAACAGCGGTAAGATCCT
TGAGAGTTTTCGCCCCGAAGAACGTTTTCCAATGATGAGCACTTTTAAAGTTCTGCTATGTGGCGCGGTA
TTATCCCGTATTGACGCCGGGCAAGAGCAACTCGGTCGCCGCATACACTATTCTCAGAATGACTTGGTTG
AGTACTCACCAGTCACAGAAAAGCATCTTACGGATGGCATGACAGTAAGAGAATTATGCAGTGCTGCCAT
AACCATGAGTGATAACACTGCGGCCAACTTACTTCTGACAACGATCGGAGGACCGAAGGAGCTAACCGCT
TTTTTGCACAACATGGGGGATCATGTAACTCGCCTTGATCGTTGGGAACCGGAGCTGAATGAAGCCATAC
CAAACGACGAGCGTGACACCACGATGCCTGTAGCAATGGCAACAACGTTGCGCAAACTATTAACTGGCGA
ACTACTTACTCTAGCTTCCCGGCAACAATTAATAGACTGGATGGAGGCGGATAAAGTTGCAGGACCACTT
CTGCGCTCGGCCCTTCCGGCTGGCTGGTTTATTGCTGATAAATCTGGAGCCGGTGAGCGTGGGTCTCGCG
GTATCATTGCAGCACTGGGGCCAGATGGTAAGCCCTCCCGTATCGTAGTTATCTACACGACGGGGAGTCA
GGCAACTATGGATGAACGAAATAGACAGATCGCTGAGATAGGTGCCTCACTGATTAAGCATTGGTAACTG
TCAGACCAAGTTTACTCATATATACTTTAGATTGATTTAAAACTTCATTTTTAATTTAAAAGGATCTAGG
TGAAGATCCTTTTTGATAATCTCATGACCAAAATCCCTTAACGTGAGTTTTCGTTCCACTGAGCGTCAGA
CCCCGTAGAAAAGATCAAAGGATCTTCTTGAGATCCTTTTTTTCTGCGCGTAATCTGCTGCTTGCAAACA
AAAAAACCACCGCTACCAGCGGTGGTTTGTTTGCCGGATCAAGAGCTACCAACTCTTTTTCCGAAGGTAA
CTGGCTTCAGCAGAGCGCAGATACCAAATACTGTTCTTCTAGTGTAGCCGTAGTTAGGCCACCACTTCAA
GAACTCTGTAGCACCGCCTACATACCTCGCTCTGCTAATCCTGTTACCAGTGGCTGCTGCCAGTGGCGAT
AAGTCGTGTCTTACCGGGTTGGACTCAAGACGATAGTTACCGGATAAGGCGCAGCGGTCGGGCTGAACGG
GGGGTTCGTGCACACAGCCCAGCTTGGAGCGAACGACCTACACCGAACTGAGATACCTACAGCGTGAGCT
ATGAGAAAGCGCCACGCTTCCCGAAGGGAGAAAGGCGGACAGGTATCCGGTAAGCGGCAGGGTCGGAACA
GGAGAGCGCACGAGGGAGCTTCCAGGGGGAAACGCCTGGTATCTTTATAGTCCTGTCGGGTTTCGCCACC
TCTGACTTGAGCGTCGATTTTTGTGATGCTCGTCAGGGGGGCGGAGCCTATGGAAAAACGCCAGCAACGC
GGCCTTTTTACGGTTCCTGGCCTTTTGCTGGCCTTTTGCTCACATGTTCTTTCCTGCGTTATCCCCTGAT
TCTGTGGATAACCGTATTACCGCCTTTGAGTGAGCTGATACCGCTCGCCGCAGCCGAACGACCGAGCGCA
GCGAGTCAGTGAGCGAGGAAGCGGAAGAGCGCCCAATACGCAAACCGCCTCTCCCCGCGCGTTGGCCGAT
TCATTAATGCAGCTGGCACGACAGGTTTCCCGACTGGAAAGCGGGCAGTGAGCGCAACGCAATTAATGTG
AGTTAGCTCACTCATTAGGCACCCCAGGCTTTACACTTTATGCTTCCGGCTCGTATGTTGTGTGGAATTG
TGAGCGGATAACAATTTCACACAGGAAACAGCTATGACCATGATTACGCCAAGCGCGCAATTAACCCTCA
CTAAAGGGAACAAAAGCTGGAGCTGCAAGC
