>Addgene plasmid #142059 | TFORF2390 | depositor partial sequence | sequence record 278314 | Insert
ACCGCCACCATGCTGGAGACCTGTGGGCTTCTGGTCGCACTGGGTGACAGCACAAAACCTGAGACCGTAG
AGCCTATCCCTTCTCATCTGGCCTTGCCTGAGGAAGTCTCACTCCAGGAACAGCTGGCACAGGGAGTCCC
AAGATACTCCTATTTGGGGCAGGCCATGGATCAAGATGGGCCATCTGAAATGCAGGAATACTTTTTGAGA
CCAGGGACAGACCCACAGAGTGAGAAACTCCATGGGAAAATGAGCCTTGAACACGAAGGTTTGGCGACAG
CTGATGGTATTTGTTCAATGATGATACAGAACCAAGTCTCACCAGAAGATGCTCTCTATGGATTTGACTC
ATATGGACCAGTTACAGATTCCTTGATTCATGAAGGGGAAAATTCCTATAAATTCGAGGAAATGTTTAAT
GAGAATTGCTTCCTTGTTCAGCATGAGCAGATTCTCCCTCGTGTGAAGCCCTATGATTGCCCAGAATGTG
GGAAAGCCTTCGGCAAGAGCAAACACCTCCTTCAGCATCACATCATCCATACTGGGGAGAAGCCCTATAA
ATGCCTGGAGTGTGGGAAAGACTTCAACCGCAGGTCACACCTCACACGGCACCAGCGGACTCACAATGGA
GATAAGCCCTTTGTGTGCAGTGAATGTGGAAGGACCTTCAATCGCGGGTCGCACCTTACACGGCACCAGC
GGGTTCACAGTGGAGAGAAGCCTTTTGTGTGCAATGAATGTGGAAAGGCCTTTACCTACCGCTCCAATTT
TGTCTTGCATAACAAGAGCCACAATGAGAAGAAACCCTTCGCATGCAGCGAATGTGGAAAAGGCTTTTAT
GAGAGTACAGCCCTCATTCAACACTTCATTATCCATACTGGGGAGAGGCCCTTTAAGTGCCTTGAGTGTG
GGAAGGCCTTCAACTGCAGGTCACACCTCAAGCAGCATGAGCGGATTCACACTGGTGAGAAGCCCTTTGT
GTGCAGTCAATGTGGAAAGGCCTTCACTCACTATTCCACCTATGTCCTGCATGAAAGAGCCCACACTGGA
GAAAAGCCTTTTGAGTGCAAAGAATGTGGGAAAGCCTTTAGCATTCGAAAAGACCTCATTCGACACTTCA
ACATCCACACTGGAGAGAAGCCCTATGAGTGTTTACAGTGTGGAAAGGCTTTTACCCGCATGTCAGGGCT
CACAAGGCACCAGTGGATTCATACTGGAGAGAAGCCGTATGTATGCATCCAATGTGGGAAAGCCTTTTGT
CGGACCACAAACCTGATTCGACACTTTAGCATCCACACTGGAGAGAAGCCCTATGAATGCGTGGAGTGCG
GGAAGGCCTTCAACCGCAGGTCACCCCTCACAAGGCACCAGCGGATTCACACTGCAGAGAAGTCCCACGA
ACCCATCCAGAGTGGGAACGTTTCTTGTGAGAGCACAGATCTCATTCAACACTCCATCATCCACACTGAG
AGTAGCCCAGTGAGTGCAGTGAATATGGAAACGCCTTCAATTGCCGCTCATTCCTCCTCACTCGACATCA
ACGGATTCATAGTGGAAGAAACCCTACCATTGTAGTAATGAACTAGTCCGTAACTTGAAAGTATTTCGAT
TTCTTGGCTTTATATATCTTGTGGAAAGGACGAAGACAATGTCGTTCGCGGTATGAG
