>Addgene plasmid #142059 | TFORF2390 | depositor partial sequence | sequence record 278315 | Barcode
AGACAATGTCGTTCGCGGTATGAG
